Addgene plasmid #53706: pMiR-CIP2A-miR-375-mutA
Purpose: Luciferase reporter assay for CIP2A with point mutation on miR-375 binding site
Depositing lab: Edward Chan. Depositing organization: University of Florida. Publication: Tumor suppressor miR-375 regulates MYC expression via repression of CIP2A coding sequence through multiple miRNA-mRNA interactions. Jung HM, Patel RS, Phillips BL, Wang H, Cohen DM, Reinhold WC, Chang LJ, Yang LJ, Chan EK. Mol Biol Cell. 2013 Jun;24(11):1638-48, S1-7. doi: 10.1091/mbc.E12-12-0891. Epub 2013 Apr 3. PubMed 23552692.
Backbone
  Vector backbone: pMiR-Target
  Backbone manufacturer: Origene
  Backbone size w/o insert (bp): 7900
  Total vector size (bp): 9200
  Vector type: Luciferase
Growth in bacteria
  Bacterial resistance: Kanamycin, 50 μg/mL
  Growth temperature: 37°C
  Growth strain: DH5alpha
  Copy number: Unknown
Gene/Insert
  Gene/Insert name: CIP2A (alt names: p90; KIAA1524)
  Species: H. sapiens (human)
  Insert size (bp): 1300
  Mutation: Mutation on miR-375 binding site A (refer to citation)
  GenBank ID: NM_020890.2
  Entrez Gene: CIP2A (a.k.a. KIAA1524, NOCIVA, p90)
  Cloning method: Restriction Enzyme; 5′ cloning site EcoR1 (not destroyed); 3′ cloning site Not1 (not destroyed)
  Sequencing primers: 5′ AGAAGCTGCGCGGTGGTGTTGTG; 3′ CTGGAGGATCATCCAGCCGGCGT
Terms and licenses: Academic/Nonprofit Terms; Industry Terms: Not Available to Industry
How to cite: pMiR-CIP2A-miR-375-mutA was a gift from Edward Chan (Addgene plasmid # 53706 ; http://n2t.net/addgene:53706 ; RRID:Addgene_53706)
