[The description below was written by a language model from this plasmid's Addgene catalogue record.]
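Description:
pMiR-CIP2A-miR-375-mutA is a luciferase reporter plasmid built on the commercial pMiR-Target backbone, a vector type designed for testing microRNA regulation of candidate target sequences in transfected mammalian cells. The backbone is recorded as about 7.9 kb and the complete plasmid as about 9.2 kb. It is propagated in E. coli under kanamycin selection. The record gives no feature table, so the promoter driving luciferase, the origin of replication and any additional markers or reporters on the backbone are not stated here, and the copy number is listed as unknown.

The insert is a roughly 1.3 kb fragment of human CIP2A (also known as KIAA1524 or p90), cloned between EcoRI and NotI sites that are both retained. In miRNA target reporters of this kind, the test sequence is generally placed downstream of the luciferase open reading frame so that it forms part of the reporter transcript. Binding of a microRNA to sites in the fragment then lowers luciferase output. This version carries point mutations in one of the predicted miR-375 recognition sites, designated site A, but the exact base changes are not given in the record. The associated study concerns repression of CIP2A by the tumour suppressor miR-375 through multiple interaction sites within the coding sequence, with downstream effects on MYC expression.

The construct serves as a binding-site mutant for luciferase assays. Comparing it with the corresponding unmutated CIP2A reporter would show whether loss of site A relieves miR-375-dependent repression, and so how much that individual site contributes to regulation.
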