>Addgene plasmid #53706 | pMiR-CIP2A-miR-375-mutA | depositor partial sequence | sequence record 83950 | pMiR-CIP2A-miR-375-mutA sequence 1197 bps
CATGGCAAGAGGTGCTAAAGAATGACGGCAAGTTGGACGCCCGCAAGATCCGCGAGATTCTCATTAAGGC
CAAGAAGGGCGGAAAGATCGCCGTGTAACAATTGGCAGAGCTCAGAATTCGGCACGAGCGGCACGATGAG
AATATCTGACATAATGGATGTATATGAAATGAAACTATCCACATTAGCTTCCAAAGAAAGCAGGCTACAA
GATCTTTTGGAAACAAAAGCTCTAGCCCTTGCACAGGCTGATAGACTGATTGCTCAGCATCGCTGTCAAA
GAACTCAAGCTGAAACAGAGGCACGGACACTTGCTAGTATGTTGAGAGAAGTTGAGAGAAAAAATGAAGA
GCTTAGTGTGTTGCTGAAGGCGCATTGTGTTGAATCAGAAAGAGCGCAGAGTGATATTGAGCATCTCTTT
CAACATAATAGGAAGTTAGAGTCTGTGGCTGAAGAACATGAAATACTGACAAAATCCTACATGGAACTTC
TTCAGAGAAATGAAAGTACTGAAAAGAAGAATAAAGATTTACAGATCACATGTGATTCTCTGAATAAACA
AATTGAGACAGTGAAAAAGTTGAATGAGTCACTCAAGGAACAAAATGAAAAAAGTATTGCCCAATTAATA
GAGAAAGAAGAACAGAGAAAAGAAGTACAGAATCAGCTAGTAGACAGAGAACATAAGCTAGCAAATTTGC
ATCAAAAAACAAAAGTACAAGAAGAAAAGATTAAAACCTTACAAAAGGAAAGGGAAGATAAGGAAGAAAC
CATTGATATCCTTAGAAAAGAATTAAGCAGAACAGAACAGATAAGAAAAGAGTTGAGCATTAAGGCTTCC
TCCCTAGAGGTTCAAAAGGCACAATTAGAAGGTCGTTTGGAAGAGAAAGAGTCCTTGGTGAAACTTCAGC
AAGAGGAATTGAACAAACACTCCCACATGATAGCAATGATCCACAGTTTAAGTGGTGGAAAAATAAATCC
AGAAACTGTGAATCTCAGTATATAGACATTATGGCATTTTGAATTTGTAATCTCATGATATTTTGATGTA
TTTATCTATTGGAGGGGGGGTGGNNGGGAGTTAATTTGTGACTTCGTACAATAAGAGTTATTATCTAAAT
TTAGTAAAGACCTGATCTGTGCATGTTTTANNNNNNTNGANTAGAATTTATTTNTAGGTNTTTANNTTTN
GGTTNNG
