>Addgene plasmid #53706 | pMiR-CIP2A-miR-375-mutA | addgene partial sequence | sequence record 90738 | TK-pA-R 5'-ttgtctccttccgtgtttca-3'
GGGTGGGCGAAGAACTCCAGCATGAGATCCCCGCGCTGGAGGATCATCCAGCCGGCGTCCCGGAAAACGA
TTCCGAAGCCCAACCTTTCATAGAAGGCGGCGGTGGAATCGAAATCTCGTGATGGCAGGTTGGGCGTCGC
TTGGTCGGTCATTTTCTTCGAATCTAGATGCCGCGGCCGCTCTAGAAGTACTCTCGAGTTTTTTTTTTTT
TTTTTACTTTACTTTTTACTTTTACTCTCTCTATATTTTTATTTTGTAATCTTTAGGACTGTTATACCAA
GAAAGTTTGGTCTTAAGATCTAAATAATCACAAATGAGAATAAATAAGACAGGCAAAACAGAATAGAAAG
CAACTAAGAAAAAGGAAAGAACCTTAGAAAAATGATAATGGAGGTTAAAAATGATTTTCTAATGTAAGAA
CCAAAGAAAACCTTAAGCCATAAAAGCCAGAAACAAAAAGTAAAACTTAGAAAATTAAATTTCTATTCAA
ACTATCAAATAAAAAACATGCAACAGATCAGGGTCTTTACTAAATTAGATAATAACTTCTTATTGTTACG
AAGTCACAAATTAACTCCCCTACCCACCCCCCCTCCAATAGATAAATACATCAAAAATATCATGAGATTA
CAAATTCCAAAATGCCATAATGTCTATATACTGAGATTCACAGTTTCTGGATTTATTTTTCCACCACTTA
AACTGTGGATCATTGCTATCATGTGGGAGTGTTTGTTCAATTCCTCTTGCTGAAGTTTCACCAAGGACTC
TTTCTCTTCCAAACGACCTTCTAATTGTGCCTTTTGAACCTCTAGGGAGGAAGCCTTAATGCTCAACTCT
TTTCTTATCTGTTCTGTTCTGCTTAATTCTTTTCTAAGGATATCAATGGTTTCTTCCT
