>Addgene plasmid #53706 | pMiR-CIP2A-miR-375-mutA | addgene partial sequence | sequence record 90739 | CMV-F 5'-CGCAAATGGGCGGTAGGCGTG-3'
CTATATAAGCAGAGCTCGTTTAGTGAACCGTCAGAATTTTGTAATACGACTCACTATAGGGCGGCCGGGA
ATCGTCGACTGGATCCAGTACCGAGGAGATCTGCGCCGCGTTCGCCATGAGCGAGCTGATCAAGGAGAAC
ATGCACATGAAGCTGTACATGGAGGGCACCGTGAACAACCACCACTTCAAGTGCACATCCGAGGGCGAAG
GCAAGCCCTACGAGGGCACCCAGACCATGAAGATCAAGGTGGTCGAGGGCGGCCCTCTCCCCTTCGCCTT
CGACATCCTGGCTACCAGCTTCATGTACGGCAGCAAAGCCTTCATCAACCACACCCAGGGCATCCCCGAC
TTCTTTAAGCAGTCCTTCCCTGAGGGCTTCACATGGGAGAGAATCACCACATACGAAGACGGGGGCGTGC
TGACCGCTACCCAGGACACCAGCTTCCAGAACGGCTGCATCATCTACAACGTCAAGATCAACGGGGTGAA
CTTCCCATCCAACGGCCCTGTGATGCAGAAGAAAACACGCGGCTGGGAGGCCAACACCGAGATGCTGTAC
CCCGCTGACGGCGGCCTGAGAGGCCACAGCCAGATGGCCCTGAAGCTCGTGGGCGGGGGCTACCTGCACT
GCTCCTTCAAGACCACATACAGATCCAAGAAACCCGCTAAGAACCTCAAGATGCCCGGCTTCCACTTCGT
GGACCACAGACTGGAAAGAATCAAGGAGGCCGACAAAGAGACCTACGTCGAGCAGCACGAGATGGCTGTG
GCCAAGTACTGCGACCTCCCTAGCAAACTGGGGCACAGATCGCGTCCCTCGAGCAGAAACTCATCTCAGA
AGAGGATCTGGCAGCAAATGATATCCTGGATTACAAGGATGACGACGATAAGGTTTAAACGGCCGGCCGC
GGTCATAGCTGTTTCCTGAACAGATCCCGGGTGGCATCCCTGTGACCCCTCCCCAGTGCCTCTCCTGGCC
CTGGAAGTTGCCACTCCAGTGCCCACCAGCCTTGTCCTAATAAAATTAAGTTGCATCATTTTGTCTGACT
AGGTGTCCTTCTATAATATTATGGGG
