>Addgene plasmid #53706 | pMiR-CIP2A-miR-375-mutA | addgene partial sequence | sequence record 90740 | Fluc-F1 5'-AGAAGCTGCGCGGTGGTGTTGTG-3'
CCTAAAGGACTGACCGGCAAGTTGGACGCCCGCAAGATCCGCGAGATTCTCATTAAGGCCAAGAAGGGCG
GAAAGATCGCCGTGTAACAATTGGCAGAGCTCAGAATTCGGCACGAGCGGCACGATGAGAATATCTGACA
TAATGGATGTATATGAAATGAAACTATCCACATTAGCTTCCAAAGAAAGCAGGCTACAAGATCTTTTGGA
AACAAAAGCTCTAGCCCTTGCACAGGCTGATAGACTGATTGCTCAGCATCGCTGTCAAAGAACTCAAGCT
GAAACAGAGGCACGGACACTTGCTAGTATGTTGAGAGAAGTTGAGAGAAAAAATGAAGAGCTTAGTGTGT
TGCTGAAGGCGCATTGTGTTGAATCAGAAAGAGCGCAGAGTGATATTGAGCATCTCTTTCAACATAATAG
GAAGTTAGAGTCTGTGGCTGAAGAACATGAAATACTGACAAAATCCTACATGGAACTTCTTCAGAGAAAT
GAAAGTACTGAAAAGAAGAATAAAGATTTACAGATCACATGTGATTCTCTGAATAAACAAATTGAGACAG
TGAAAAAGTTGAATGAGTCACTCAAGGAACAAAATGAAAAAAGTATTGCCCAATTAATAGAGAAAGAAGA
ACAGAGAAAAGAAGTACAGAATCAGCTAGTAGACAGAGAACATAAGCTAGCAAATTTGCATCAAAAAACA
AAAGTACAAGAAGAAAAGATTAAAACCTTACAAAAGGAAAGGGAAGATAAGGAAGAAACCATTGATATCC
TTAGAAAAGAATTAAGCAGAACAGAACAGATAAGAAAAGAGTTGAGCATTAAGGCTTCCTCCCTAGAGGT
TCAAAAGGCACAATTAGAAGGTCGTTTGGAAGAGAAAGAGTCCTTGGTGAAACTTCAGCAAGAGGAATTG
AACAAACACTCCCACATGATAGCAATGATCCACAGTTTAAGTGGTGGAAAAATAAATCCAGAAACTGTGA
ATCTCAGTATATAGACATTATGGCATTTTGGAATTTGTAATCTCATGATATTTTTGA
